>Addgene plasmid #112425 | pTEAD1.1.0-gDNA | depositor full sequence | sequence record 211816 | Full Sequence
TAGAGCTAGAAATAGCAAGTTAAAATAAGGCTAGTCCGTTATCAACTTGAAAAAGTGGCACCGAGTCGGT
GCTTTTTTGTTTTAGAGCTAGAAATAGCAAGTTAAAATAAGGCTAGTCCGTTTTTAGCGCGTGCGCCAAT
TCTGCAGACAAATGGCTCTAGAGGTACCCGTTACATAACTTACGGTAAATGGCCCGCCTGGCTGACCGCC
CAACGACCCCCGCCCATTGACGTCAATAGTAACGCCAATAGGGACTTTCCATTGACGTCAATGGGTGGAG
TATTTACGGTAAACTGCCCACTTGGCAGTACATCAAGTGTATCATATGCCAAGTACGCCCCCTATTGACG
TCAATGACGGTAAATGGCCCGCCTGGCATTGTGCCCAGTACATGACCTTATGGGACTTTCCTACTTGGCA
GTACATCTACGTATTAGTCATCGCTATTACCATGGTCGAGGTGAGCCCCACGTTCTGCTTCACTCTCCCC
ATCTCCCCCCCCTCCCCACCCCCAATTTTGTATTTATTTATTTTTTAATTATTTTGTGCAGCGATGGGGG
CGGGGGGGGGGGGGGGGCGCGCGCCAGGCGGGGCGGGGCGGGGCGAGGGGCGGGGCGGGGCGAGGCGGAG
AGGTGCGGCGGCAGCCAATCAGAGCGGCGCGCTCCGAAAGTTTCCTTTTATGGCGAGGCGGCGGCGGCGG
CGGCCCTATAAAAAGCGAAGCGCGCGGCGGGCGGGAGTCGCTGCGACGCTGCCTTCGCCCCGTGCCCCGC
TCCGCCGCCGCCTCGCGCCGCCCGCCCCGGCTCTGACTGACCGCGTTACTCCCACAGGTGAGCGGGCGGG
ACGGCCCTTCTCCTCCGGGCTGTAATTAGCTGAGCAAGAGGTAAGGGTTTAAGGGATGGTTGGTTGGTGG
GGTATTAATGTTTAATTACCTGGAGCACCTGCCTGAAATCACTTTTTTTCAGGTTGGACCGGTGCCACCA
TGGACTATAAGGACCACGACGGAGACTACAAGGATCATGATATTGATTACAAAGACGATGACGATAAGAT
GGCCCCAAAGAAGAAGCGGAAGGTCGGTATCCACGGAGTCCCAGCAGCCGACAAGAAGTACAGCATCGGC
CTGGACATCGGCACCAACTCTGTGGGCTGGGCCGTGATCACCGACGAGTACAAGGTGCCCAGCAAGAAAT
TCAAGGTGCTGGGCAACACCGACCGGCACAGCATCAAGAAGAACCTGATCGGAGCCCTGCTGTTCGACAG
CGGCGAAACAGCCGAGGCCACCCGGCTGAAGAGAACCGCCAGAAGAAGATACACCAGACGGAAGAACCGG
ATCTGCTATCTGCAAGAGATCTTCAGCAACGAGATGGCCAAGGTGGACGACAGCTTCTTCCACAGACTGG
AAGAGTCCTTCCTGGTGGAAGAGGATAAGAAGCACGAGCGGCACCCCATCTTCGGCAACATCGTGGACGA
GGTGGCCTACCACGAGAAGTACCCCACCATCTACCACCTGAGAAAGAAACTGGTGGACAGCACCGACAAG
GCCGACCTGCGGCTGATCTATCTGGCCCTGGCCCACATGATCAAGTTCCGGGGCCACTTCCTGATCGAGG
GCGACCTGAACCCCGACAACAGCGACGTGGACAAGCTGTTCATCCAGCTGGTGCAGACCTACAACCAGCT
GTTCGAGGAAAACCCCATCAACGCCAGCGGCGTGGACGCCAAGGCCATCCTGTCTGCCAGACTGAGCAAG
AGCAGACGGCTGGAAAATCTGATCGCCCAGCTGCCCGGCGAGAAGAAGAATGGCCTGTTCGGAAACCTGA
TTGCCCTGAGCCTGGGCCTGACCCCCAACTTCAAGAGCAACTTCGACCTGGCCGAGGATGCCAAACTGCA
GCTGAGCAAGGACACCTACGACGACGACCTGGACAACCTGCTGGCCCAGATCGGCGACCAGTACGCCGAC
CTGTTTCTGGCCGCCAAGAACCTGTCCGACGCCATCCTGCTGAGCGACATCCTGAGAGTGAACACCGAGA
TCACCAAGGCCCCCCTGAGCGCCTCTATGATCAAGAGATACGACGAGCACCACCAGGACCTGACCCTGCT
GAAAGCTCTCGTGCGGCAGCAGCTGCCTGAGAAGTACAAAGAGATTTTCTTCGACCAGAGCAAGAACGGC
TACGCCGGCTACATTGACGGCGGAGCCAGCCAGGAAGAGTTCTACAAGTTCATCAAGCCCATCCTGGAAA
AGATGGACGGCACCGAGGAACTGCTCGTGAAGCTGAACAGAGAGGACCTGCTGCGGAAGCAGCGGACCTT
CGACAACGGCAGCATCCCCCACCAGATCCACCTGGGAGAGCTGCACGCCATTCTGCGGCGGCAGGAAGAT
TTTTACCCATTCCTGAAGGACAACCGGGAAAAGATCGAGAAGATCCTGACCTTCCGCATCCCCTACTACG
TGGGCCCTCTGGCCAGGGGAAACAGCAGATTCGCCTGGATGACCAGAAAGAGCGAGGAAACCATCACCCC
CTGGAACTTCGAGGAAGTGGTGGACAAGGGCGCTTCCGCCCAGAGCTTCATCGAGCGGATGACCAACTTC
GATAAGAACCTGCCCAACGAGAAGGTGCTGCCCAAGCACAGCCTGCTGTACGAGTACTTCACCGTGTATA
ACGAGCTGACCAAAGTGAAATACGTGACCGAGGGAATGAGAAAGCCCGCCTTCCTGAGCGGCGAGCAGAA
AAAGGCCATCGTGGACCTGCTGTTCAAGACCAACCGGAAAGTGACCGTGAAGCAGCTGAAAGAGGACTAC
TTCAAGAAAATCGAGTGCTTCGACTCCGTGGAAATCTCCGGCGTGGAAGATCGGTTCAACGCCTCCCTGG
GCACATACCACGATCTGCTGAAAATTATCAAGGACAAGGACTTCCTGGACAATGAGGAAAACGAGGACAT
TCTGGAAGATATCGTGCTGACCCTGACACTGTTTGAGGACAGAGAGATGATCGAGGAACGGCTGAAAACC
TATGCCCACCTGTTCGACGACAAAGTGATGAAGCAGCTGAAGCGGCGGAGATACACCGGCTGGGGCAGGC
TGAGCCGGAAGCTGATCAACGGCATCCGGGACAAGCAGTCCGGCAAGACAATCCTGGATTTCCTGAAGTC
CGACGGCTTCGCCAACAGAAACTTCATGCAGCTGATCCACGACGACAGCCTGACCTTTAAAGAGGACATC
CAGAAAGCCCAGGTGTCCGGCCAGGGCGATAGCCTGCACGAGCACATTGCCAATCTGGCCGGCAGCCCCG
CCATTAAGAAGGGCATCCTGCAGACAGTGAAGGTGGTGGACGAGCTCGTGAAAGTGATGGGCCGGCACAA
GCCCGAGAACATCGTGATCGAAATGGCCAGAGAGAACCAGACCACCCAGAAGGGACAGAAGAACAGCCGC
GAGAGAATGAAGCGGATCGAAGAGGGCATCAAAGAGCTGGGCAGCCAGATCCTGAAAGAACACCCCGTGG
AAAACACCCAGCTGCAGAACGAGAAGCTGTACCTGTACTACCTGCAGAATGGGCGGGATATGTACGTGGA
CCAGGAACTGGACATCAACCGGCTGTCCGACTACGATGTGGACCATATCGTGCCTCAGAGCTTTCTGAAG
GACGACTCCATCGACAACAAGGTGCTGACCAGAAGCGACAAGAACCGGGGCAAGAGCGACAACGTGCCCT
CCGAAGAGGTCGTGAAGAAGATGAAGAACTACTGGCGGCAGCTGCTGAACGCCAAGCTGATTACCCAGAG
AAAGTTCGACAATCTGACCAAGGCCGAGAGAGGCGGCCTGAGCGAACTGGATAAGGCCGGCTTCATCAAG
AGACAGCTGGTGGAAACCCGGCAGATCACAAAGCACGTGGCACAGATCCTGGACTCCCGGATGAACACTA
AGTACGACGAGAATGACAAGCTGATCCGGGAAGTGAAAGTGATCACCCTGAAGTCCAAGCTGGTGTCCGA
TTTCCGGAAGGATTTCCAGTTTTACAAAGTGCGCGAGATCAACAACTACCACCACGCCCACGACGCCTAC
CTGAACGCCGTCGTGGGAACCGCCCTGATCAAAAAGTACCCTAAGCTGGAAAGCGAGTTCGTGTACGGCG
ACTACAAGGTGTACGACGTGCGGAAGATGATCGCCAAGAGCGAGCAGGAAATCGGCAAGGCTACCGCCAA
GTACTTCTTCTACAGCAACATCATGAACTTTTTCAAGACCGAGATTACCCTGGCCAACGGCGAGATCCGG
AAGCGGCCTCTGATCGAGACAAACGGCGAAACCGGGGAGATCGTGTGGGATAAGGGCCGGGATTTTGCCA
CCGTGCGGAAAGTGCTGAGCATGCCCCAAGTGAATATCGTGAAAAAGACCGAGGTGCAGACAGGCGGCTT
CAGCAAAGAGTCTATCCTGCCCAAGAGGAACAGCGATAAGCTGATCGCCAGAAAGAAGGACTGGGACCCT
AAGAAGTACGGCGGCTTCGACAGCCCCACCGTGGCCTATTCTGTGCTGGTGGTGGCCAAAGTGGAAAAGG
GCAAGTCCAAGAAACTGAAGAGTGTGAAAGAGCTGCTGGGGATCACCATCATGGAAAGAAGCAGCTTCGA
GAAGAATCCCATCGACTTTCTGGAAGCCAAGGGCTACAAAGAAGTGAAAAAGGACCTGATCATCAAGCTG
CCTAAGTACTCCCTGTTCGAGCTGGAAAACGGCCGGAAGAGAATGCTGGCCTCTGCCGGCGAACTGCAGA
AGGGAAACGAACTGGCCCTGCCCTCCAAATATGTGAACTTCCTGTACCTGGCCAGCCACTATGAGAAGCT
GAAGGGCTCCCCCGAGGATAATGAGCAGAAACAGCTGTTTGTGGAACAGCACAAGCACTACCTGGACGAG
ATCATCGAGCAGATCAGCGAGTTCTCCAAGAGAGTGATCCTGGCCGACGCTAATCTGGACAAAGTGCTGT
CCGCCTACAACAAGCACCGGGATAAGCCCATCAGAGAGCAGGCCGAGAATATCATCCACCTGTTTACCCT
GACCAATCTGGGAGCCCCTGCCGCCTTCAAGTACTTTGACACCACCATCGACCGGAAGAGGTACACCAGC
ACCAAAGAGGTGCTGGACGCCACCCTGATCCACCAGAGCATCACCGGCCTGTACGAGACACGGATCGACC
TGTCTCAGCTGGGAGGCGACAAAAGGCCGGCGGCCACGAAAAAGGCCGGCCAGGCAAAAAAGAAAAAGTA
AGAATTCCTAGAGCTCGCTGATCAGCCTCGACTGTGCCTTCTAGTTGCCAGCCATCTGTTGTTTGCCCCT
CCCCCGTGCCTTCCTTGACCCTGGAAGGTGCCACTCCCACTGTCCTTTCCTAATAAAATGAGGAAATTGC
ATCGCATTGTCTGAGTAGGTGTCATTCTATTCTGGGGGGTGGGGTGGGGCAGGACAGCAAGGGGGAGGAT
TGGGAAGAGAATAGCAGGCATGCTGGGGAGCGGCCGCAGGAACCCCTAGTGATGGAGTTGGCCACTCCCT
CTCTGCGCGCTCGCTCGCTCACTGAGGCCGGGCGACCAAAGGTCGCCCGACGCCCGGGCTTTGCCCGGGC
GGCCTCAGTGAGCGAGCGAGCGCGCAGCTGCCTGCAGGGGCGCCTGATGCGGTATTTTCTCCTTACGCAT
CTGTGCGGTATTTCACACCGCATA
[142 nt withheld, positions 5695-5836]
C
[141 nt withheld, positions 5838-5978]
CCTTTGACGTTGGAGTCCACGTTCTTT
[37 nt withheld, positions 6006-6042]
ACCCTATCTCGGGCTATTCTTTTGATTTATAAGGGATTTTGCCGATTTCGGCCTATTGGTTAAAAAATGA
GCTGATTTAACAAAAATTTAACGCGAATTTTAACAAAATATTAACGTTTACAATTTTATGGTGCACTCTC
AGTACAATCTGCTCTGATGCCGCATAGTTAAGCCAGCCCCGACACCCGCCAACACCCGCTGACGCGCCCT
GACGGGCTTGTCTGCTCCCGGCATCCGCTTACAGACAAGCTGTGACCGTCTCCGGGAGCTGCATGTGTCA
GAGGTTTTCACCGTCATCACCGAAACGCGCGAGACGAAAGGGCCTCGTGATACGCCTATTTTTATAGGTT
AATGTCATGATAATAATGGTTTCTTAGACGTCAGGTGGCACTTTTCGGGGAAATGTGCGCGGAACCCCTA
TTTGTTTATTTTTCTAAATACATTCAAATATGTATCCGCTCATGAGACAATAACCCTGATAAATGCTTCA
ATAATATTGAAAAAGGAAGAGTATGAGTATTCAACATTTCCGTGTCGCCCTTATTCCCTTTTTTGCGGCA
TTTTGCCTTCCTGTTTTTGCTCACCCAGAAACGCTGGTGAAAGTAAAAGATGCTGAAGATCAGTTGGGTG
CACGAGTGGGTTACATCGAACTGGATCTCAACAGCGGTAAGATCCTTGAGAGTTTTCGCCCCGAAGAACG
TTTTCCAATGATGAGCACTTTTAAAGTTCTGCTATGTGGCGCGGTATTATCCCGTATTGACGCCGGGCAA
GAGCAACTCGGTCGCCGCATACACTATTCTCAGAATGACTTGGTTGAGTACTCACCAGTCACAGAAAAGC
ATCTTACGGATGGCATGACAGTAAGAGAATTATGCAGTGCTGCCATAACCATGAGTGATAACACTGCGGC
CAACTTACTTCTGACAACGATCGGAGGACCGAAGGAGCTAACCGCTTTTTTGCACAACATGGGGGATCAT
GTAACTCGCCTTGATCGTTGGGAACCGGAGCTGAATGAAGCCATACCAAACGACGAGCGTGACACCACGA
TGCCTGTAGCAATGGCAACAACGTTGCGCAAACTATTAACTGGCGAACTACTTACTCTAGCTTCCCGGCA
ACAATTAATAGACTGGATGGAGGCGGATAAAGTTGCAGGACCACTTCTGCGCTCGGCCCTTCCGGCTGGC
TGGTTTATTGCTGATAAATCTGGAGCCGGTGAGCGTGGAAGCCGCGGTATCATTGCAGCACTGGGGCCAG
ATGGTAAGCCCTCCCGTATCGTAGTTATCTACACGACGGGGAGTCAGGCAACTATGGATGAACGAAATAG
ACAGATCGCTGAGATAGGTGCCTCACTGATTAAGCATTGGTAACTGTCAGACCAAGTTTACTCATATATA
CTTTAGATTGATTTAAAACTTCATTTTTAATTTAAAAGGATCTAGGTGAAGATCCTTTTTGATAATCTCA
TGACCAAAATCCCTTAACGTGAGTTTTCGTTCCACTGAGCGTCAGACCCCGTAGAAAAGATCAAAGGATC
TTCTTGAGATCCTTTTTTTCTGCGCGTAATCTGCTGCTTGCAAACAAAAAAACCACCGCTACCAGCGGTG
GTTTGTTTGCCGGATCAAGAGCTACCAACTCTTTTTCCGAAGGTAACTGGCTTCAGCAGAGCGCAGATAC
CAAATACTGTCCTTCTAGTGTAGCCGTAGTTAGGCCACCACTTCAAGAACTCTGTAGCACCGCCTACATA
CCTCGCTCTGCTAATCCTGTTACCAGTGGCTGCTGCCAGTGGCGATAAGTCGTGTCTTACCGGGTTGGAC
TCAAGACGATAGTTACCGGATAAGGCGCAGCGGTCGGGCTGAACGGGGGGTTCGTGCACACAGCCCAGCT
TGGAGCGAACGACCTACACCGAACTGAGATACCTACAGCGTGAGCTATGAGAAAGCGCCACGCTTCCCGA
AGGGAGAAAGGCGGACAGGTATCCGGTAAGCGGCAGGGTCGGAACAGGAGAGCGCACGAGGGAGCTTCCA
GGGGGAAACGCCTGGTATCTTTATAGTCCTGTCGGGTTTCGCCACCTCTGACTTGAGCGTCGATTTTTGT
GATGCTCGTCAGGGGGGCGGAGCCTATGGAAAAACGCCAGCAACGCGGCCTTTTTACGGTTCCTGGCCTT
TTGCTGGCCTTTTGCTCACATGTGAGGGCCTATTTCCCATGATTCCTTCATATTTGCATATACGATACAA
GGCTGTTAGAGAGATAATTGGAATTAATTTGACTGTAAACACAAAGATATTAGTACAAAATACGTGACGT
AGAAAGTAATAATTTCTTGGGTAGTTTGCAGTTTTAAAATTATGTTTTAAAATGGACTATCATATGCTTA
CCGTAACTTGAAAGTATTTCGATTTCTTGGCTTTATATATCTTGTGGAAAGGACGAAACACCGGCTTGTA
AAGGACTGAACAGTTT
Features (pLannotate 1.2.2; 18 found; start..end, strand, type, name):
     79..122     +  misc_RNA       gRNA scaffold (fragment): guide RNA scaffold for the Streptococcus pyogenes CRISPR/Cas9 system
    169..454     +  enhancer       CMV enhancer: human cytomegalovirus immediate early enhancer; contains an 18-bp deletion relative to the standard CMV enhancer
    456..733     +  promoter       chicken β-actin promoter: No description available
    734..962     +  intron         hybrid intron: hybrid between chicken β-actin (CBA) and minute virus of mice (MMV) introns (Gray et al., 2011)
   1100..2701    +  CDS            Cas9(N): N-terminal portion of Streptococcus pyogenes Cas9 (Zetsche et al., 2015)
   2702..5200    +  CDS            Cas9(C): C-terminal portion of Streptococcus pyogenes Cas9 (Zetsche et al., 2015)
   5201..5248    +  CDS            nucleoplasmin NLS: bipartite nuclear localization signal from nucleoplasmin
   5282..5393    +  polyA_signal   bGH poly(A) signal: bovine growth hormone polyadenylation signal
   5498..5638    +  repeat_region  AAV2 ITR: inverted terminal repeat of adeno-associated virus serotype 2 inverted
   5643..5694    -  misc_feature   bom (fragment): basis of mobility region from pBR322
   5713..6093    +  rep_origin     M13 ori (sequence partly withheld): M13 bacteriophage origin of replication; arrow indicates direction of (+) strand synthesis
   6169..6218    -  misc_feature   bom (fragment): basis of mobility region from pBR322
   6320..6355    -  CDS            rop (fragment): Rop protein, which maintains plasmids at low copy number; rop
   6450..6554    +  promoter       AmpR promoter: bla
   6555..7415    +  CDS            AmpR: β-lactamase; bla; confers resistance to ampicillin, carbenicillin, and related antibiotics
   7586..8174    +  rep_origin     ori: high-copy-number ColE1/pMB1/pBR322/pUC origin of replication
   8236..8476    +  promoter       U6 promoter: RNA polymerase III promoter for human U6 snRNA
   8505..72      +  misc_RNA       gRNA scaffold (across the origin): guide RNA scaffold for the Streptococcus pyogenes CRISPR/Cas9 system
