>Addgene plasmid #112425 | pTEAD1.1.0-gDNA | addgene full sequence | sequence record 230306 | Addgene NGS Result
TAGAGCTAGAAATAGCAAGTTAAAATAAGGCTAGTCCGTTATCAACTTGAAAAAGTGGCACCGAGTCGGT
GCTTTTTTGTTTTAGAGCTAGAAATAGCAAGTTAAAATAAGGCTAGTCCGTTTTTAGCGCGTGCGCCAAT
TCTGCAGACAAATGGCTCTAGAGGTACCCGTTACATAACTTACGGTAAATGGCCCGCCTGGCTGACCGCC
CAACGACCCCCGCCCATTGACGTCAATAGTAACGCCAATAGGGACTTTCCATTGACGTCAATGGGTGGAG
TATTTACGGTAAACTGCCCACTTGGCAGTACATCAAGTGTATCATATGCCAAGTACGCCCCCTATTGACG
TCAATGACGGTAAATGGCCCGCCTGGCATTGTGCCCAGTACATGACCTTATGGGACTTTCCTACTTGGCA
GTACATCTACGTATTAGTCATCGCTATTACCATGGTCGAGGTGAGCCCCACGTTCTGCTTCACTCTCCCC
ATCTCCCCCCCCTCCCCACCCCCAATTTTGTATTTATTTATTTTTTAATTATTTTGTGCAGCGATGGGGG
CGGGGGGGGGGGCGAGGCGGAGAGGTGCGGCGGCAGCCAATCAGAGCGGCGCGCTCCGAAAGTTTCCTTT
TATGGCGAGGCGGCGGCGGCGGCGGCCCTATAAAAAGCGAAGCGCGCGGCGGGCGGGAGTCGCTGCGCGC
TGCCTTCGCCCCGTGCCCCGCTCCGCCGCCGCCTCGCGCCGCCCGCCCCGGCTCTGACTGACCGCGTTAC
TCCCACAGGTGAGCGGGCGGGACGGCCCTTCTCCTCCGGGCTGTAATTAGCTGAGCAAGAGGTAAGGGTT
TAAGGGATGGTTGGTTGGTGGGGTATTAATGTTTAATTACCTGGAGCACCTGCCTGAAATCACTTTTTTT
CAGGTTGGACCGGTGCCACCATGGACTATAAGGACCACGACGGAGACTACAAGGATCATGATATTGATTA
CAAAGACGATGACGATAAGATGGCCCCAAAGAAGAAGCGGAAGGTCGGTATCCACGGAGTCCCAGCAGCC
GACAAGAAGTACAGCATCGGCCTGGACATCGGCACCAACTCTGTGGGCTGGGCCGTGATCACCGACGAGT
ACAAGGTGCCCAGCAAGAAATTCAAGGTGCTGGGCAACACCGACCGGCACAGCATCAAGAAGAACCTGAT
CGGAGCCCTGCTGTTCGACAGCGGCGAAACAGCCGAGGCCACCCGGCTGAAGAGAACCGCCAGAAGAAGA
TACACCAGACGGAAGAACCGGATCTGCTATCTGCAAGAGATCTTCAGCAACGAGATGGCCAAGGTGGACG
ACAGCTTCTTCCACAGACTGGAAGAGTCCTTCCTGGTGGAAGAGGATAAGAAGCACGAGCGGCACCCCAT
CTTCGGCAACATCGTGGACGAGGTGGCCTACCACGAGAAGTACCCCACCATCTACCACCTGAGAAAGAAA
CTGGTGGACAGCACCGACAAGGCCGACCTGCGGCTGATCTATCTGGCCCTGGCCCACATGATCAAGTTCC
GGGGCCACTTCCTGATCGAGGGCGACCTGAACCCCGACAACAGCGACGTGGACAAGCTGTTCATCCAGCT
GGTGCAGACCTACAACCAGCTGTTCGAGGAAAACCCCATCAACGCCAGCGGCGTGGACGCCAAGGCCATC
CTGTCTGCCAGACTGAGCAAGAGCAGACGGCTGGAAAATCTGATCGCCCAGCTGCCCGGCGAGAAGAAGA
ATGGCCTGTTCGGAAACCTGATTGCCCTGAGCCTGGGCCTGACCCCCAACTTCAAGAGCAACTTCGACCT
GGCCGAGGATGCCAAACTGCAGCTGAGCAAGGACACCTACGACGACGACCTGGACAACCTGCTGGCCCAG
ATCGGCGACCAGTACGCCGACCTGTTTCTGGCCGCCAAGAACCTGTCCGACGCCATCCTGCTGAGCGACA
TCCTGAGAGTGAACACCGAGATCACCAAGGCCCCCCTGAGCGCCTCTATGATCAAGAGATACGACGAGCA
CCACCAGGACCTGACCCTGCTGAAAGCTCTCGTGCGGCAGCAGCTGCCTGAGAAGTACAAAGAGATTTTC
TTCGACCAGAGCAAGAACGGCTACGCCGGCTACATTGACGGCGGAGCCAGCCAGGAAGAGTTCTACAAGT
TCATCAAGCCCATCCTGGAAAAGATGGACGGCACCGAGGAACTGCTCGTGAAGCTGAACAGAGAGGACCT
GCTGCGGAAGCAGCGGACCTTCGACAACGGCAGCATCCCCCACCAGATCCACCTGGGAGAGCTGCACGCC
ATTCTGCGGCGGCAGGAAGATTTTTACCCATTCCTGAAGGACAACCGGGAAAAGATCGAGAAGATCCTGA
CCTTCCGCATCCCCTACTACGTGGGCCCTCTGGCCAGGGGAAACAGCAGATTCGCCTGGATGACCAGAAA
GAGCGAGGAAACCATCACCCCCTGGAACTTCGAGGAAGTGGTGGACAAGGGCGCTTCCGCCCAGAGCTTC
ATCGAGCGGATGACCAACTTCGATAAGAACCTGCCCAACGAGAAGGTGCTGCCCAAGCACAGCCTGCTGT
ACGAGTACTTCACCGTGTATAACGAGCTGACCAAAGTGAAATACGTGACCGAGGGAATGAGAAAGCCCGC
CTTCCTGAGCGGCGAGCAGAAAAAGGCCATCGTGGACCTGCTGTTCAAGACCAACCGGAAAGTGACCGTG
AAGCAGCTGAAAGAGGACTACTTCAAGAAAATCGAGTGCTTCGACTCCGTGGAAATCTCCGGCGTGGAAG
ATCGGTTCAACGCCTCCCTGGGCACATACCACGATCTGCTGAAAATTATCAAGGACAAGGACTTCCTGGA
CAATGAGGAAAACGAGGACATTCTGGAAGATATCGTGCTGACCCTGACACTGTTTGAGGACAGAGAGATG
ATCGAGGAACGGCTGAAAACCTATGCCCACCTGTTCGACGACAAAGTGATGAAGCAGCTGAAGCGGCGGA
GATACACCGGCTGGGGCAGGCTGAGCCGGAAGCTGATCAACGGCATCCGGGACAAGCAGTCCGGCAAGAC
AATCCTGGATTTCCTGAAGTCCGACGGCTTCGCCAACAGAAACTTCATGCAGCTGATCCACGACGACAGC
CTGACCTTTAAAGAGGACATCCAGAAAGCCCAGGTGTCCGGCCAGGGCGATAGCCTGCACGAGCACATTG
CCAATCTGGCCGGCAGCCCCGCCATTAAGAAGGGCATCCTGCAGACAGTGAAGGTGGTGGACGAGCTCGT
GAAAGTGATGGGCCGGCACAAGCCCGAGAACATCGTGATCGAAATGGCCAGAGAGAACCAGACCACCCAG
AAGGGACAGAAGAACAGCCGCGAGAGAATGAAGCGGATCGAAGAGGGCATCAAAGAGCTGGGCAGCCAGA
TCCTGAAAGAACACCCCGTGGAAAACACCCAGCTGCAGAACGAGAAGCTGTACCTGTACTACCTGCAGAA
TGGGCGGGATATGTACGTGGACCAGGAACTGGACATCAACCGGCTGTCCGACTACGATGTGGACCATATC
GTGCCTCAGAGCTTTCTGAAGGACGACTCCATCGACAACAAGGTGCTGACCAGAAGCGACAAGAACCGGG
GCAAGAGCGACAACGTGCCCTCCGAAGAGGTCGTGAAGAAGATGAAGAACTACTGGCGGCAGCTGCTGAA
CGCCAAGCTGATTACCCAGAGAAAGTTCGACAATCTGACCAAGGCCGAGAGAGGCGGCCTGAGCGAACTG
GATAAGGCCGGCTTCATCAAGAGACAGCTGGTGGAAACCCGGCAGATCACAAAGCACGTGGCACAGATCC
TGGACTCCCGGATGAACACTAAGTACGACGAGAATGACAAGCTGATCCGGGAAGTGAAAGTGATCACCCT
GAAGTCCAAGCTGGTGTCCGATTTCCGGAAGGATTTCCAGTTTTACAAAGTGCGCGAGATCAACAACTAC
CACCACGCCCACGACGCCTACCTGAACGCCGTCGTGGGAACCGCCCTGATCAAAAAGTACCCTAAGCTGG
AAAGCGAGTTCGTGTACGGCGACTACAAGGTGTACGACGTGCGGAAGATGATCGCCAAGAGCGAGCAGGA
AATCGGCAAGGCTACCGCCAAGTACTTCTTCTACAGCAACATCATGAACTTTTTCAAGACCGAGATTACC
CTGGCCAACGGCGAGATCCGGAAGCGGCCTCTGATCGAGACAAACGGCGAAACCGGGGAGATCGTGTGGG
ATAAGGGCCGGGATTTTGCCACCGTGCGGAAAGTGCTGAGCATGCCCCAAGTGAATATCGTGAAAAAGAC
CGAGGTGCAGACAGGCGGCTTCAGCAAAGAGTCTATCCTGCCCAAGAGGAACAGCGATAAGCTGATCGCC
AGAAAGAAGGACTGGGACCCTAAGAAGTACGGCGGCTTCGACAGCCCCACCGTGGCCTATTCTGTGCTGG
TGGTGGCCAAAGTGGAAAAGGGCAAGTCCAAGAAACTGAAGAGTGTGAAAGAGCTGCTGGGGATCACCAT
CATGGAAAGAAGCAGCTTCGAGAAGAATCCCATCGACTTTCTGGAAGCCAAGGGCTACAAAGAAGTGAAA
AAGGACCTGATCATCAAGCTGCCTAAGTACTCCCTGTTCGAGCTGGAAAACGGCCGGAAGAGAATGCTGG
CCTCTGCCGGCGAACTGCAGAAGGGAAACGAACTGGCCCTGCCCTCCAAATATGTGAACTTCCTGTACCT
GGCCAGCCACTATGAGAAGCTGAAGGGCTCCCCCGAGGATAATGAGCAGAAACAGCTGTTTGTGGAACAG
CACAAGCACTACCTGGACGAGATCATCGAGCAGATCAGCGAGTTCTCCAAGAGAGTGATCCTGGCCGACG
CTAATCTGGACAAAGTGCTGTCCGCCTACAACAAGCACCGGGATAAGCCCATCAGAGAGCAGGCCGAGAA
TATCATCCACCTGTTTACCCTGACCAATCTGGGAGCCCCTGCCGCCTTCAAGTACTTTGACACCACCATC
GACCGGAAGAGGTACACCAGCACCAAAGAGGTGCTGGACGCCACCCTGATCCACCAGAGCATCACCGGCC
TGTACGAGACACGGATCGACCTGTCTCAGCTGGGAGGCGACAAAAGGCCGGCGGCCACGAAAAAGGCCGG
CCAGGCAAAAAAGAAAAAGTAAGAATTCCTAGAGCTCGCTGATCAGCCTCGACTGTGCCTTCTAGTTGCC
AGCCATCTGTTGTTTGCCCCTCCCCCGTGCCTTCCTTGACCCTGGAAGGTGCCACTCCCACTGTCCTTTC
CTAATAAAATGAGGAAATTGCATCGCATTGTCTGAGTAGGTGTCATTCTATTCTGGGGGGTGGGGTGGGG
CAGGACAGCAAGGGGGAGGATTGGGAAGAGAATAGCAGGCATGCTGGGGAGCGGCCGCAGGAACCCCTAG
TGATGGAGTTGGCCACTCCCTCTCTGCGCGCTCGCTCGCTCACTGAGGCCGGGCGACCAAAGGTCGCCCG
ACGCCCGGGCTTTGCCCGGGCGGCCTCAGTGAGCGAGCGAGCGCGCAGCTGCCTGCAGGGGCGCCTGATG
CGGTATTTTCTCCTTACGCATCTGTGCGGTATTTCACACCGCATA
[95 nt withheld, positions 5646-5740]
T
[46 nt withheld, positions 5742-5787]
C
[141 nt withheld, positions 5789-5929]
CCTTTGACGTTGGAGTCCACGTTCTTT
[37 nt withheld, positions 5957-5993]
ACTCTATCTCGGGCTATTCTTTTGATTTATAAGGGATTTTGCCGATTTCGGTCTATTGGTTAAAAAATGA
GCTGATTTAACAAAAATTTAACGCGAATTTTAACAAAATATTAACGTTTACAATTTTATGGTGCACTCTC
AGTACAATCTGCTCTGATGCCGCATAGTTAAGCCAGCCCCGACACCCGCCAACACCCGCTGACGCGCCCT
GACGGGCTTGTCTGCTCCCGGCATCCGCTTACAGACAAGCTGTGACCGTCTCCGGGAGCTGCATGTGTCA
GAGGTTTTCACCGTCATCACCGAAACGCGCGAGACGAAAGGGCCTCGTGATACGCCTATTTTTATAGGTT
AATGTCATGATAATAATGGTTTCTTAGACGTCAGGTGGCACTTTTCGGGGAAATGTGCGCGGAACCCCTA
TTTGTTTATTTTTCTAAATACATTCAAATATGTATCCGCTCATGAGACAATAACCCTGATAAATGCTTCA
ATAATATTGAAAAAGGAAGAGTATGAGTATTCAACATTTCCGTGTCGCCCTTATTCCCTTTTTTGCGGCA
TTTTGCCTTCCTGTTTTTGCTCACCCAGAAACGCTGGTGAAAGTAAAAGATGCTGAAGATCAGTTGGGTG
CACGAGTGGGTTACATCGAACTGGATCTCAACAGCGGTAAGATCCTTGAGAGTTTTCGCCCCGAAGAACG
TTTTCCAATGATGAGCACTTTTAAAGTTCTGCTATGTGGCGCGGTATTATCCCGTATTGACGCCGGGCAA
GAGCAACTCGGTCGCCGCATACACTATTCTCAGAATGACTTGGTTGAGTACTCACCAGTCACAGAAAAGC
ATCTTACGGATGGCATGACAGTAAGAGAATTATGCAGTGCTGCCATAACCATGAGTGATAACACTGCGGC
CAACTTACTTCTGACAACGATCGGAGGACCGAAGGAGCTAACCGCTTTTTTGCACAACATGGGGGATCAT
GTAACTCGCCTTGATCGTTGGGAACCGGAGCTGAATGAAGCCATACCAAACGACGAGCGTGACACCACGA
TGCCTGTAGCAATGGCAACAACGTTGCGCAAACTATTAACTGGCGAACTACTTACTCTAGCTTCCCGGCA
ACAATTAATAGACTGGATGGAGGCGGATAAAGTTGCAGGACCACTTCTGCGCTCGGCCCTTCCGGCTGGC
TGGTTTATTGCTGATAAATCTGGAGCCGGTGAGCGTGGAAGCCGCGGTATCATTGCAGCACTGGGGCCAG
ATGGTAAGCCCTCCCGTATCGTAGTTATCTACACGACGGGGAGTCAGGCAACTATGGATGAACGAAATAG
ACAGATCGCTGAGATAGGTGCCTCACTGATTAAGCATTGGTAACTGTCAGACCAAGTTTACTCATATATA
CTTTAGATTGATTTAAAACTTCATTTTTAATTTAAAAGGATCTAGGTGAAGATCCTTTTTGATAATCTCA
TGACCAAAATCCCTTAACGTGAGTTTTCGTTCCACTGAGCGTCAGACCCCGTAGAAAAGATCAAAGGATC
TTCTTGAGATCCTTTTTTTCTGCGCGTAATCTGCTGCTTGCAAACAAAAAAACCACCGCTACCAGCGGTG
GTTTGTTTGCCGGATCAAGAGCTACCAACTCTTTTTCCGAAGGTAACTGGCTTCAGCAGAGCGCAGATAC
CAAATACTGTTCTTCTAGTGTAGCCGTAGTTAGGCCACCACTTCAAGAACTCTGTAGCACCGCCTACATA
CCTCGCTCTGCTAATCCTGTTACCAGTGGCTGCTGCCAGTGGCGATAAGTCGTGTCTTACCGGGTTGGAC
TCAAGACGATAGTTACCGGATAAGGCGCAGCGGTCGGGCTGAACGGGGGGTTCGTGCACACAGCCCAGCT
TGGAGCGAACGACCTACACCGAACTGAGATACCTACAGCGTGAGCTATGAGAAAGCGCCACGCTTCCCGA
AGGGAGAAAGGCGGACAGGTATCCGGTAAGCGGCAGGGTCGGAACAGGAGAGCGCACGAGGGAGCTTCCA
GGGGGAAACGCCTGGTATCTTTATAGTCCTGTCGGGTTTCGCCACCTCTGACTTGAGCGTCGATTTTTGT
GATGCTCGTCAGGGGGGCGGAGCCTATGGAAAAACGCCAGCAACGCGGCCTTTTTACGGTTCCTGGCCTT
TTGCTGGCCTTTTGCTCACATGTGAGGGCCTATTTCCCATGATTCCTTCATATTTGCATATACGATACAA
GGCTGTTAGAGAGATAATTGGAATTAATTTGACTGTAAACACAAAGATATTAGTACAAAATACGTGACGT
AGAAAGTAATAATTTCTTGGGTAGTTTGCAGTTTTAAAATTATGTTTTAAAATGGACTATCATATGCTTA
CCGTAACTTGAAAGTATTTCGATTTCTTGGCTTTATATATCTTGTGGAAAGGACGAAACACCGGGCTTGT
AAAGGACTGAACAGTTT
Features (pLannotate 1.2.2; 19 found; start..end, strand, type, name):
     79..122     +  misc_RNA       gRNA scaffold (fragment): guide RNA scaffold for the Streptococcus pyogenes CRISPR/Cas9 system
    169..454     +  enhancer       CMV enhancer: human cytomegalovirus immediate early enhancer; contains an 18-bp deletion relative to the standard CMV enhancer
    456..572     +  promoter       chicken β-actin promoter (fragment): contains a 21-bp deletion relative to the standard chicken β-actin promoter
    564..685     +  promoter       chicken β-actin promoter (fragment): contains a 21-bp deletion relative to the standard chicken β-actin promoter
    686..913     +  intron         hybrid intron: hybrid between chicken β-actin (CBA) and minute virus of mice (MMV) introns (Gray et al., 2011)
   1051..2652    +  CDS            Cas9(N): N-terminal portion of Streptococcus pyogenes Cas9 (Zetsche et al., 2015)
   2653..5151    +  CDS            Cas9(C): C-terminal portion of Streptococcus pyogenes Cas9 (Zetsche et al., 2015)
   5152..5199    +  CDS            nucleoplasmin NLS: bipartite nuclear localization signal from nucleoplasmin
   5233..5344    +  polyA_signal   bGH poly(A) signal: bovine growth hormone polyadenylation signal
   5449..5589    +  repeat_region  AAV2 ITR: inverted terminal repeat of adeno-associated virus serotype 2 inverted
   5594..5645    -  misc_feature   bom (fragment): basis of mobility region from pBR322
   5664..6119    +  rep_origin     f1 ori (sequence partly withheld): f1 bacteriophage origin of replication; arrow indicates direction of (+) strand synthesis
   6120..6169    -  misc_feature   bom (fragment): basis of mobility region from pBR322
   6271..6306    -  CDS            rop (fragment): Rop protein, which maintains plasmids at low copy number; rop
   6401..6505    +  promoter       AmpR promoter: bla
   6506..7366    +  CDS            AmpR: β-lactamase; bla; confers resistance to ampicillin, carbenicillin, and related antibiotics
   7537..8125    +  rep_origin     ori: high-copy-number ColE1/pMB1/pBR322/pUC origin of replication
   8187..8427    +  promoter       U6 promoter: RNA polymerase III promoter for human U6 snRNA
   8457..72      +  misc_RNA       gRNA scaffold (across the origin): guide RNA scaffold for the Streptococcus pyogenes CRISPR/Cas9 system
