[The description below was written by a language model from this plasmid's Addgene catalogue record and pLannotate feature annotations shown in this document.]
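Description:
pTEAD1.1.0-gDNA is a mammalian CRISPR expression plasmid built on the pX330 backbone, delivering both Streptococcus pyogenes Cas9 and a single guide RNA directed against the human transcription factor gene TEAD1. It is maintained in E. coli through a high-copy ColE1/pUC-type origin and selected with ampicillin via the β-lactamase gene and its own promoter. An f1/M13 phage origin, small remnants of the pBR322 bom and rop regions, and a single AAV2 inverted terminal repeat downstream of the Cas9 cassette are also annotated. With only one ITR detected, the record gives no basis for treating it as an AAV packaging vector.

The payload consists of two expression units. A human U6 RNA polymerase III promoter drives the guide RNA: the 20-nucleotide TEAD1 target sequence was inserted between the BbsI sites, which were destroyed during cloning, directly upstream of the S. pyogenes gRNA scaffold. The PAM belongs to the genomic target and is not present in the plasmid. The second unit uses a CMV enhancer, chicken β-actin promoter and hybrid CBA/MVM intron to express Cas9, which the annotation software splits into N- and C-terminal portions although they form one contiguous coding region. This is followed by a nucleoplasmin bipartite nuclear localization signal and a bovine growth hormone polyadenylation signal.

The depositor's sequence (8,508 nt) and the repository's sequencing result (8,460 nt) show the same layout, differing mainly within the chicken β-actin promoter, which appears shorter and fragmented in the latter. The depositor notes that the plasmid is to be used with the companion plasmid pTEAD1-donor, which suggests Cas9 cleavage at TEAD1 combined with a repair template, though the record does not describe the intended edit.
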