Addgene plasmid #112425: pTEAD1.1.0-gDNA
Purpose: CRISPR plasmid for expression of Cas9 and gRNA targeting human transcription factor TEAD1
Depositing lab: Kevin White. Depositing organization: University of Chicago.
Backbone
  Vector backbone: pX330
  Backbone manufacturer: Zhang lab (Addgene plasmid ID: 42230)
  Vector type: Mammalian Expression, CRISPR
Growth in bacteria
  Bacterial resistance: Ampicillin, 100 μg/mL
  Growth temperature: 37°C
  Growth strain: DH5alpha
  Copy number: High Copy
Gene/Insert
  Gene/Insert name: TEAD1
  gRNA/shRNA sequence: GGCTTGTAAAGGACTGAACA TGG
  Species: H. sapiens (human)
  Entrez Gene: TEAD1 (a.k.a. AA, NTEF-1, REF1, TCF-13, TCF13, TEAD-1, TEF-1)
  Cloning method: Restriction Enzyme; 5′ cloning site BbsI (destroyed during cloning); 3′ cloning site BbsI (destroyed during cloning)
  Sequencing primers: 5′ hU6-F (5'-GAGGGCCTATTTCCCATGATT-3')
Terms and licenses: Academic/Nonprofit Terms; Industry Terms: Not Available to Industry
Depositor comments: gRNA sequence listed includes 20 nucleotide target sequence, followed by the uncloned PAM sequence. The PAM sequence is not present in the plasmid. Use with plasmid pTEAD1-donor.
How to cite: pTEAD1.1.0-gDNA was a gift from Kevin White (Addgene plasmid # 112425 ; http://n2t.net/addgene:112425 ; RRID:Addgene_112425)
